>Addgene plasmid #84676 | pGEX6P1-GST-Laforin 3CS (C250S,C266S,C278S) | addgene partial sequence | sequence record 166270 | pGEX3 5'-CCGGGAGCTGCATGTGTCAGAGG-3'
ACGCGCGAGGCAGATCGTCAGTCAGTCACGATGCGGCCGCTCGAGCTACAGGCTACACACAGAAGAACGA
ACCTTCCCAAATTTCTGGAAAAAATCTTCTTGTGCCCGGGCCAAGGCCTCTTCGTCAATGTAGACAGCCG
GCCTCTTGGCCATGAGGAAATACTGCACCTTCCTCAGATTCCAGCCCATCACATACTGGAGCCAGCCGCT
GACAGCCGCGGTGGAGCGGCCCACCCCAGCGTTGGAGTGCACGTACACGATGTGTCCCTTCTCCAGCAGC
GCATGCAGCAGGCTCACCGCCTGGGGCAGCATCTGTACTCGGCCTTCGGTGCTCATATCTGGTGTTGGCA
TCCAGATGTAGGCCAAGCCTTCTTCCCTATATAGTTTAATCATAGTGTCTGGAGTCATGGGCTCTGGGTA
GCGGTTACAGCCTGAGGAATTCTGTACAATATCCCATTCAGTCTGGAAATTCATTACAGCTGTAATCCCC
AATTCATGCTTCAGTTTGATGGTTACATGTTCCACCTGACGAGGGCAGCTACCCAGCCAGATATTTGGTA
GAATTCTTGAATAATGCATGGCTTGGTGGCCTGCAATATTAAAATAGAAGTCTGTTGTGTGCTTCAT
