[The description below was written by a language model from this plasmid's Addgene catalogue record.]
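Description:
pGEX6P1-GST-Laforin 3CS (C250S,C266S,C278S) is a bacterial expression plasmid built on the pGEX6P1 backbone (about 4.9 kb without insert) for producing human laforin as a glutathione S-transferase fusion protein in E. coli. It is maintained as a high-copy plasmid under ampicillin selection. No feature table accompanies the record, so the promoter, origin and other backbone elements are not listed explicitly. Vectors of the pGEX-6P family generally drive the GST fusion from an IPTG-inducible tac promoter with a plasmid-borne lacI repressor, and place a PreScission protease recognition site between GST and the cloned protein so that the tag can be removed after glutathione-affinity purification.

The insert is the coding sequence of laforin, the product of the human EPM2A gene, a phosphatase whose loss is associated with Lafora disease, a form of progressive myoclonus epilepsy. It was cloned by restriction digestion with BamHI at both the 5′ and 3′ ends, and the record does not say whether these sites were preserved. GST sits at the N-terminus of the insert. This version carries three cysteine-to-serine substitutions, at positions 250, 266 and 278, hence the "3CS" designation. The associated study concerns S-nitrosylation of laforin and the resulting inhibition of its phosphatase activity, so the triple mutant most plausibly serves as a variant lacking candidate modifiable cysteines, for comparison with wild-type protein in nitrosylation and activity assays. The record itself states only that the purpose is bacterial expression of the GST-fusion protein.
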