Addgene plasmid #84676: pGEX6P1-GST-Laforin 3CS (C250S,C266S,C278S)
Purpose: bacterial expression, GST-fusion protein
Depositing lab: Ayano Satoh. Depositing organization: Okayama University. Publication: S-nitrosylation of laforin inhibits its phosphatase activity and is implicated in Lafora disease. Toyota R, Honjo Y, Imajo R, Satoh A. Sciencematters 10.19185/matters.201606000014.
Backbone
  Vector backbone: pGEX6P1
  Backbone size w/o insert (bp): 4900
  Vector type: Bacterial Expression
Growth in bacteria
  Bacterial resistance: Ampicillin, 100 μg/mL
  Growth temperature: 37°C
  Growth strain: DH5alpha
  Copy number: High Copy
Gene/Insert
  Gene/Insert name: Laforin
  Species: H. sapiens (human)
  Entrez Gene: EPM2A (a.k.a. EPM2, MELF)
  Tag / fusion protein: GST (N terminal on insert)
  Cloning method: Restriction Enzyme; 5′ cloning site BamHI (unknown if destroyed); 3′ cloning site BamHI (unknown if destroyed)
  Sequencing primers: 5′ GGGCTGGCAAGCCACGTTTGGTG
Terms and licenses: Academic/Nonprofit Terms; Industry Terms: Not Available to Industry
How to cite: pGEX6P1-GST-Laforin 3CS (C250S,C266S,C278S) was a gift from Ayano Satoh (Addgene plasmid # 84676 ; http://n2t.net/addgene:84676 ; RRID:Addgene_84676)
